Addgene plasmid #249432: pcDNA 3.3 N-MYC AMPKγ1
Purpose: Used for transfection of cells for expression of N-MYC AMPKγ1
Depositing lab: Sheng-cai Lin. Depositing organization: Xiamen University. Publication: Oligodendrocyte precursor cell-specific blocking of low-glucose-induced activation of AMPK ensures myelination and remyelination. Sun Y, Zhang WW, Men L, Wu J, Yao L, Huang X, Wu Y, Zhang C, Chen Y, Carling D, Zhang CS, Lin SC. Nat Metab. 2025 Oct 22. doi: 10.1038/s42255-025-01386-8. PubMed 41125938.
Backbone
  Vector backbone: pcDNA 3.3
  Vector type: Mammalian Expression
Growth in bacteria
  Bacterial resistance: Ampicillin, 100 μg/mL
  Growth temperature: 37°C
  Growth strain: DH5alpha
  Copy number: High Copy
Gene/Insert
  Gene/Insert name: AMPKγ1
  Species: H. sapiens (human)
  Entrez Gene: PRKAG1 (a.k.a. AMPKG)
  Tag / fusion protein: MYC (N terminal on insert)
  Cloning method: Ligation Independent Cloning
Terms and licenses: Academic/Nonprofit Terms; Industry Terms: Not Available to Industry
How to cite: pcDNA 3.3 N-MYC AMPKγ1 was a gift from Sheng-cai Lin (Addgene plasmid # 249432 ; http://n2t.net/addgene:249432 ; RRID:Addgene_249432)
