[The description below was written by a language model from this plasmid's Addgene catalogue record and pLannotate feature annotations shown in this document.]
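Description:
pcDNA 3.3 N-MYC AMPKγ1 is a mammalian expression plasmid of about 6.5 kb, built on the pcDNA 3.3 backbone, for producing an N-terminally MYC-tagged human AMPKγ1 in transfected cells. It is maintained in E. coli through a high-copy ColE1/pUC-type origin and selected with ampicillin via the β-lactamase gene and its own promoter. The backbone also carries an f1 phage origin, and the annotation picks up small remnants of lac regulatory sequences (lac promoter, operator, CAP site and a lacI fragment) and a fragment of the pBR322 bom region, which play no part in expression of the insert.

The payload is the coding sequence of PRKAG1, the regulatory AMP/ATP-binding γ1 subunit of AMP-activated protein kinase, the heterotrimeric energy sensor that switches cells toward energy-producing pathways when ATP falls. Transcription is driven by the human cytomegalovirus immediate early enhancer and promoter and terminated by the herpes simplex virus thymidine kinase polyadenylation signal. The catalogue entry states a MYC epitope at the N terminus of the insert. The feature table does not annotate the tag separately, though there is unannotated sequence between the promoter and the PRKAG1 reading frame where it would lie. A second cassette, consisting of the SV40 enhancer/early promoter, the neo (nptII) gene and an SV40 poly(A) signal, can support G418 selection of stably transfected mammalian cells. A short ble fragment annotated after neo appears to be a backbone remnant.

The stated purpose is transfection of cells to express MYC-tagged AMPKγ1, allowing the subunit to be detected or immunoprecipitated through the epitope. The associated publication concerns low-glucose-induced AMPK activation in oligodendrocyte precursor cells.
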