Features (pLannotate 1.2.2; 18 found; start..end, strand, type, name):
    171..1031    -  CDS            AmpR: β-lactamase; bla; confers resistance to ampicillin, carbenicillin, and related antibiotics
   1032..1136    -  promoter       AmpR promoter: bla
   1195..1247    -  misc_feature   bom (fragment): basis of mobility region from pBR322
   1402..1781    +  enhancer       CMV enhancer: human cytomegalovirus immediate early enhancer
   1782..1985    +  promoter       CMV promoter: human cytomegalovirus (CMV) immediate early promoter
   2151..3143    +  CDS            PRKAG1: AAKG1_HUMAN - Experimental evidence at protein level: Swiss-Prot protein existence level 1. AMP/ATP-binding subunit of AMP-activated protein kinase (AMPK), an energy sensor protein kinase that plays a key role in regulating cellular energy metabolism. In response to reduction of intracellular ATP levels, AMPK activates energy-producing pathways and inhibits energy-consuming processes: inhibits protein, carbohydrate and lipid biosynthesis, as well as cell growth and proliferation. AMPK acts via direct phosphorylation of metabolic enzymes, and by longer-term effects via phosphorylation of transc
   3255..3303    +  polyA_signal   HSV TK poly(A) signal: herpes simplex virus thymidine kinase polyadenylation signal (Cole and Stacy, 1985)
   3394..3410    -  polyA_signal   bGH poly(A) signal (fragment): bovine growth hormone polyadenylation signal
   3505..3933    +  rep_origin     f1 ori (sequence partly withheld): f1 bacteriophage origin of replication; arrow indicates direction of (+) strand synthesis
   3947..4276    +  promoter       SV40 promoter: SV40 enhancer and early promoter
   4343..5134    +  CDS            neo: KKA2_KLEPN - Also known as kan, nptII. Experimental evidence at protein level: Swiss-Prot protein existence level 1. Resistance to kanamycin, neomycin, paromomycin, ribostamycin, butirosin and gentamicin B. From Klebsiella pneumoniae.
   5160..5318    +  CDS            ble (fragment): BLE_KLEPN - Experimental evidence at protein level: Swiss-Prot protein existence level 1. Binding protein with a strong affinity to the bleomycin family of antibiotics. Binds to CL990; an antimitotic-antibiotic compound. From Klebsiella pneumoniae.
   5313..5434    +  polyA_signal   SV40 poly(A) signal: SV40 polyadenylation signal
   5507..5523    -  protein_bind   lac operator: The lac repressor binds to the lac operator to inhibit transcription in E. coli. This inhibition can be relieved by adding lactose or isopropyl-β-D-thiogalactopyranoside (IPTG). lac repressor encoded by lacI
   5531..5561    -  promoter       lac promoter: promoter for the E. coli lac operon
   5576..5597    -  protein_bind   CAP binding site: CAP binding activates transcription in the presence of cAMP. E. coli catabolite activator protein
   5610..5702    -  CDS            lacI (fragment): lac repressor; lacI; The lac repressor binds to the lac operator to inhibit transcription in E. coli. This inhibition can be relieved by adding lactose or isopropyl-β-D-thiogalactopyranoside (IPTG).
   5885..6473    -  rep_origin     ori: high-copy-number ColE1/pMB1/pBR322/pUC origin of replication
>Addgene plasmid #249432 | pcDNA 3.3 N-MYC AMPKγ1 | addgene full sequence | sequence record 498477 | Addgene NGS Result
GAAGATCCTTTGATCTTTTCTACGGGGTCTGACGCTCAGTGGAACGAAAACTCACGTTAAGGGATTTTGG
TCATGAGATTATCAAAAAGGATCTTCACCTAGATCCTTTTAAATTAAAAATGAAGTTTTAAATCAATCTA
AAGTATATATGAGTAAACTTGGTCTGACAGTTACCAATGCTTAATCAGTGAGGCACCTATCTCAGCGATC
TGTCTATTTCGTTCATCCATAGTTGCCTGACTCCCCGTCGTGTAGATAACTACGATACGGGAGGGCTTAC
CATCTGGCCCCAGTGCTGCAATGATACCGCGAGACCCACGCTCACCGGCTCCAGATTTATCAGCAATAAA
CCAGCCAGCCGGAAGGGCCGAGCGCAGAAGTGGTCCTGCAACTTTATCCGCCTCCATCCAGTCTATTAAT
TGTTGCCGGGAAGCTAGAGTAAGTAGTTCGCCAGTTAATAGTTTGCGCAACGTTGTTGCCATTGCTACAG
GCATCGTGGTGTCACGCTCGTCGTTTGGTATGGCTTCATTCAGCTCCGGTTCCCAACGATCAAGGCGAGT
TACATGATCCCCCATGTTGTGCAAAAAAGCGGTTAGCTCCTTCGGTCCTCCGATCGTTGTCAGAAGTAAG
TTGGCCGCAGTGTTATCACTCATGGTTATGGCAGCACTGCATAATTCTCTTACTGTCATGCCATCCGTAA
GATGCTTTTCTGTGACTGGTGAGTACTCAACCAAGTCATTCTGAGAATAGTGTATGCGGCGACCGAGTTG
CTCTTGCCCGGCGTCAATACGGGATAATACCGCGCCACATAGCAGAACTTTAAAAGTGCTCATCATTGGA
AAACGTTCTTCGGGGCGAAAACTCTCAAGGATCTTACCGCTGTTGAGATCCAGTTCGATGTAACCCACTC
GTGCACCCAACTGATCTTCAGCATCTTTTACTTTCACCAGCGTTTCTGGGTGAGCAAAAACAGGAAGGCA
AAATGCCGCAAAAAAGGGAATAAGGGCGACACGGAAATGTTGAATACTCATACTCTTCCTTTTTCAATAT
TATTGAAGCATTTATCAGGGTTATTGTCTCATGAGCGGATACATATTTGAATGTATTTAGAAAAATAAAC
AAATAGGGGTTCCGCGCACATTTCCCCGAAAAGTGCCACCTGACGTCGACGGATCGGGAGATCTCCCGAT
CCCCTATGGTGCACTCTCAGTACAATCTGCTCTGATGCCGCATAGTTAAGCCAGTATCTGCTCCCTGCTT
GTGTGTTGGAGGTCGCTGAGTAGTGCGCGAGCAAAATTTAAGCTACAACAAGGCAAGGCTTGACCGACAA
TTGCATGAAGAATCTGCTTAGGGTTAGGCGTTTTGCGCTGCTTCGCGATGTACGGGCCAGATATACGCGT
TGACATTGATTATTGACTAGTTATTAATAGTAATCAATTACGGGGTCATTAGTTCATAGCCCATATATGG
AGTTCCGCGTTACATAACTTACGGTAAATGGCCCGCCTGGCTGACCGCCCAACGACCCCCGCCCATTGAC
GTCAATAATGACGTATGTTCCCATAGTAACGCCAATAGGGACTTTCCATTGACGTCAATGGGTGGAGTAT
TTACGGTAAACTGCCCACTTGGCAGTACATCAAGTGTATCATATGCCAAGTACGCCCCCTATTGACGTCA
ATGACGGTAAATGGCCCGCCTGGCATTATGCCCAGTACATGACCTTATGGGACTTTCCTACTTGGCAGTA
CATCTACGTATTAGTCATCGCTATTACCATGGTGATGCGGTTTTGGCAGTACATCAATGGGCGTGGATAG
CGGTTTGACTCACGGGGATTTCCAAGTCTCCACCCCATTGACGTCAATGGGAGTTTGTTTTGGCACCAAA
ATCAACGGGACTTTCCAAAATGTCGTAACAACTCCGCCCCATTGACGCAAATGGGCGGTAGGCGTGTACG
GTGGGAGGTCTATATAAGCAGAGCTCGTTTAGTGAACCGTCAGATCGCCTGGAGACGCCATCCACGCTGT
TTTGACCTCCATAGAAGACACCGGGACCGATCCAGCCTCCGGACTGAGCTCCTTAAGGTTAACGCCACCA
TGGAACAAAAACTCATCTCAGAAGAGGATCTGTCTAGAGAATTCGGATCCATGGAGACGGTCATTTCTTC
AGATAGCTCCCCAGCTGTGGAAAATGAGCATCCTCAAGAGACCCCAGAATCCAACAATAGCGTGTATACT
TCCTTCATGAAGTCTCATCGCTGCTATGACCTGATTCCCACAAGCTCCAAATTGGTTGTATTTGATACGT
CCCTGCAGGTGAAGAAAGCTTTTTTTGCTTTGGTGACTAACGGTGTACGAGCTGCCCCTTTATGGGATAG
TAAGAAGCAAAGTTTTGTGGGCATGCTGACCATCACTGATTTCATCAATATCCTGCACCGCTACTATAAA
TCAGCCTTGGTACAGATCTATGAGCTAGAAGAACACAAGATAGAAACTTGGAGAGAGGTGTATCTCCAGG
ACTCCTTTAAACCGCTTGTCTGCATTTCTCCTAATGCCAGCTTGTTTGATGCTGTCTCTTCATTAATTCG
GAACAAGATCCACAGGCTGCCAGTTATTGACCCAGAATCAGGCAATACTTTGTACATCCTCACCCACAAG
CGCATTCTGAAGTTCCTCAAATTGTTTATCACTGAGTTCCCCAAGCCAGAGTTCATGTCCAAGTCTCTGG
AAGAGCTACAGATTGGCACCTATGCCAATATTGCTATGGTTCGCACTACCACCCCCGTCTATGTGGCTCT
GGGGATTTTTGTACAGCATCGAGTCTCAGCCCTGCCAGTGGTGGATGAGAAGGGGCGTGTGGTGGACATC
TACTCCAAGTTTGATGTTATCAATCTGGCAGCAGAAAAGACCTACAACAACCTAGATGTATCTGTGACTA
AAGCCTTGCAACATCGATCACATTACTTTGAGGGTGTTCTCAAGTGCTACCTGCATGAGACTCTGGAGAC
CATCATCAACAGGCTAGTGGAAGCAGAGGTTCACCGACTTGTAGTGGTGGATGAAAATGATGTGGTCAAG
GGAATTGTATCACTGTCTGACATCCTGCAGGCCCTGGTGCTCACAGGTGGAGAGAAGAAGCCCTGACTCG
AGCCATGGAAGCTTGATATCTAACTGACTGAACCGGTGGTACCAAACGGGGGAGGCTAACTGAAACACGG
AAGGAGACAATACCGGAAGGAACCCGCGCTATGACGGCAATAAAAAGACAGAATAAAACGCACGGGTGTT
GGGTCGTTTGTTCATAAACGCGGGGTTCGGTCCCAGGGCTGGCACTCTGTCGATACCCCACCGAGACCCC
ATTGGGGCCAATACGCCCGCGTTTCTTCCTTTTCCCCACCCCACCCCCCAAGTTCGGGTGAAGGCCCAGG
GCTCGCAGCCAACGTCGGGGCGGCAGGCCCTGCCATAGCAGATCTGCGCAGCTGGGGCTCTAGGGGGTAT
CCCC
[124 nt withheld, positions 3505-3628]
C
[91 nt withheld, positions 3630-3720]
A
[49 nt withheld, positions 3722-3770]
CCTTTGACGTTGGAGTCCACGTTCTTT
[37 nt withheld, positions 3798-3834]
ACCCTATCTCGGTCTATTCTTTTGATTTATAAGGGATTTTGCCGATTTCGGCCTATTGGTTAAAAAATGA
GCTGATTTAACAAAAATTTAACGCGAATTAATTCTGTGGAATGTGTGTCAGTTAGGGTGTGGAAAGTCCC
CAGGCTCCCCAGCAGGCAGAAGTATGCAAAGCATGCATCTCAATTAGTCAGCAACCAGGTGTGGAAAGTC
CCCAGGCTCCCCAGCAGGCAGAAGTATGCAAAGCATGCATCTCAATTAGTCAGCAACCATAGTCCCGCCC
CTAACTCCGCCCATCCCGCCCCTAACTCCGCCCAGTTCCGCCCATTCTCCGCCCCATGGCTGACTAATTT
TTTTTATTTATGCAGAGGCCGAGGCCGCCTCTGCCTCTGAGCTATTCCAGAAGTAGTGAGGAGGCTTTTT
TGGAGGCCTAGGCTTTTGCAAAAAGCTCCCGGGAGCTTGTATATCCATTTTCGGATCTGATCAAGAGACA
GGATGAGGATCGTTTCGCATGATTGAACAAGATGGATTGCACGCAGGTTCTCCGGCCGCTTGGGTGGAGA
GGCTATTCGGCTATGACTGGGCACAACAGACAATCGGCTGCTCTGATGCCGCCGTGTTCCGGCTGTCAGC
GCAGGGGCGCCCGGTTCTTTTTGTCAAGACCGACCTGTCCGGTGCCCTGAATGAACTGCAGGACGAGGCA
GCGCGGCTATCGTGGCTGGCCACGACGGGCGTTCCTTGCGCAGCTGTGCTCGACGTTGTCACTGAAGCGG
GAAGGGACTGGCTGCTATTGGGCGAAGTGCCGGGGCAGGATCTCCTGTCATCTCACCTTGCTCCTGCCGA
GAAAGTATCCATCATGGCTGATGCAATGCGGCGGCTGCATACGCTTGATCCGGCTACCTGCCCATTCGAC
CACCAAGCGAAACATCGCATCGAGCGAGCACGTACTCGGATGGAAGCCGGTCTTGTCGATCAGGATGATC
TGGACGAAGAGCATCAGGGGCTCGCGCCAGCCGAACTGTTCGCCAGGCTCAAGGCGCGCATGCCCGACGG
CGAGGATCTCGTCGTGACCCATGGCGATGCCTGCTTGCCGAATATCATGGTGGAAAATGGCCGCTTTTCT
GGATTCATCGACTGTGGCCGGCTGGGTGTGGCGGACCGCTATCAGGACATAGCGTTGGCTACCCGTGATA
TTGCTGAAGAGCTTGGCGGCGAATGGGCTGACCGCTTCCTCGTGCTTTACGGTATCGCCGCTCCCGATTC
GCAGCGCATCGCCTTCTATCGCCTTCTTGACGAGTTCTTCTGAGCGGGACTCTGGGGTTCGCGAAATGAC
CGACCAAGCGACGCCCAACCTGCCATCACGAGATTTCGATTCCACCGCCGCCTTCTATGAAAGGTTGGGC
TTCGGAATCGTTTTCCGGGACGCCGGCTGGATGATCCTCCAGCGCGGGGATCTCATGCTGGAGTTCTTCG
CCCACCCCAACTTGTTTATTGCAGCTTATAATGGTTACAAATAAAGCAATAGCATCACAAATTTCACAAA
TAAAGCATTTTTTTCACTGCATTCTAGTTGTGGTTTGTCCAAACTCATCAATGTATCTTATCATGTCTGT
ATACCGTCGACCTCTAGCTAGAGCTTGGCGTAATCATGGTCATAGCTGTTTCCTGTGTGAAATTGTTATC
CGCTCACAATTCCACACAACATACGAGCCGGAAGCATAAAGTGTAAAGCCTGGGGTGCCTAATGAGTGAG
CTAACTCACATTAATTGCGTTGCGCTCACTGCCCGCTTTCCAGTCGGGAAACCTGTCGTGCCAGCTGCAT
TAATGAATCGGCCAACGCGCGGGGAGAGGCGGTTTGCGTATTGGGCGCTCTTCCGCTTCCTCGCTCACTG
ACTCGCTGCGCTCGGTCGTTCGGCTGCGGCGAGCGGTATCAGCTCACTCAAAGGCGGTAATACGGTTATC
CACAGAATCAGGGGATAACGCAGGAAAGAACATGTGAGCAAAAGGCCAGCAAAAGGCCAGGAACCGTAAA
AAGGCCGCGTTGCTGGCGTTTTTCCATAGGCTCCGCCCCCCTGACGAGCATCACAAAAATCGACGCTCAA
GTCAGAGGTGGCGAAACCCGACAGGACTATAAAGATACCAGGCGTTTCCCCCTGGAAGCTCCCTCGTGCG
CTCTCCTGTTCCGACCCTGCCGCTTACCGGATACCTGTCCGCCTTTCTCCCTTCGGGAAGCGTGGCGCTT
TCTCATAGCTCACGCTGTAGGTATCTCAGTTCGGTGTAGGTCGTTCGCTCCAAGCTGGGCTGTGTGCACG
AACCCCCCGTTCAGCCCGACCGCTGCGCCTTATCCGGTAACTATCGTCTTGAGTCCAACCCGGTAAGACA
CGACTTATCGCCACTGGCAGCAGCCACTGGTAACAGGATTAGCAGAGCGAGGTATGTAGGCGGTGCTACA
GAGTTCTTGAAGTGGTGGCCTAACTACGGCTACACTAGAAGAACAGTATTTGGTATCTGCGCTCTGCTGA
AGCCAGTTACCTTCGGAAAAAGAGTTGGTAGCTCTTGATCCGGCAAACAAACCACCGCTGGTAGCGGTGG
TTTTTTTGTTTGCAAGCAGCAGATTACGCGCAGAAAAAAAGGATCTCAA
