>Addgene plasmid #249432 | pcDNA 3.3 N-MYC AMPKγ1 | depositor partial sequence | sequence record 492393 | insert
ATGGAGACGGTCATTTCTTCAGATAGCTCCCCAGCTGTGGAAAATGAGCATCCTCAAGAGACCCCAGAAT
CCAACAATAGCGTGTATACTTCCTTCATGAAGTCTCATCGCTGCTATGACCTGATTCCCACAAGCTCCAA
ATTGGTTGTATTTGATACGTCCCTGCAGGTGAAGAAAGCTTTTTTTGCTTTGGTGACTAACGGTGTACGA
GCTGCCCCTTTATGGGATAGTAAGAAGCAAAGTTTTGTGGGCATGCTGACCATCACTGATTTCATCAATA
TCCTGCACCGCTACTATAAATCAGCCTTGGTACAGATCTATGAGCTAGAAGAACACAAGATAGAAACTTG
GAGAGAGGTGTATCTCCAGGACTCCTTTAAACCGCTTGTCTGCATTTCTCCTAATGCCAGCTTGTTTGAT
GCTGTCTCTTCATTAATTCGGAACAAGATCCACAGGCTGCCAGTTATTGACCCAGAATCAGGCAATACTT
TGTACATCCTCACCCACAAGCGCATTCTGAAGTTCCTCAAATTGTTTATCACTGAGTTCCCCAAGCCAGA
GTTCATGTCCAAGTCTCTGGAAGAGCTACAGATTGGCACCTATGCCAATATTGCTATGGTTCGCACTACC
ACCCCCGTCTATGTGGCTCTGGGGATTTTTGTACAGCATCGAGTCTCAGCCCTGCCAGTGGTGGATGAGA
AGGGGCGTGTGGTGGACATCTACTCCAAGTTTGATGTTATCAATCTGGCAGCAGAAAAGACCTACAACAA
CCTAGATGTATCTGTGACTAAAGCCTTGCAACATCGATCACATTACTTTGAGGGTGTTCTCAAGTGCTAC
CTGCATGAGACTCTGGAGACCATCATCAACAGGCTAGTGGAAGCAGAGGTTCACCGACTTGTAGTGGTGG
ATGAAAATGATGTGGTCAAGGGAATTGTATCACTGTCTGACATCCTGCAGGCCCTGGTGCTCACAGGTGG
AGAGAAGAAGCCCTGA
